>Addgene plasmid #107354 | pNP1 tdTomato toehold switch | depositor full sequence | sequence record 204381 | pNP1 tdTomato toehold switch sequence 3716 bps
GCTAGTGGTGCTAGCCCCGCGAAATTAATACGACTCACTATAGGGTAGATATTGAATGCTGCTGTTATGT
CGTTAAACAGAGGAGATAACGAATGAACAGCAGCAACCTGGCGGCAGCGCAAAAGATGGTGAGCAAGGGC
GAGGAGGTCATCAAAGAGTTCATGCGCTTCAAGGTGCGCATGGAGGGCTCCATGAACGGCCACGAGTTCG
AGATCGAGGGCGAGGGCGAGGGCCGCCCCTACGAGGGCACCCAGACCGCCAAGCTGAAGGTGACCAAGGG
CGGCCCCCTGCCCTTCGCCTGGGACATCCTGTCCCCCCAGTTCATGTACGGCTCCAAGGCGTACGTGAAG
CACCCCGCCGACATCCCCGATTACAAGAAGCTGTCCTTCCCCGAGGGCTTCAAGTGGGAGCGCGTGATGA
ACTTCGAGGACGGCGGTCTGGTGACCGTGACCCAGGACTCCTCCCTGCAGGACGGCACGCTGATCTACAA
GGTGAAGATGCGCGGCACCAACTTCCCCCCCGACGGCCCCGTAATGCAGAAGAAGACCATGGGCTGGGAG
GCCTCCACCGAGCGCCTGTACCCCCGCGACGGCGTGCTGAAGGGCGAGATCCACCAGGCCCTGAAGCTGA
AGGACGGCGGCCACTACCTGGTGGAGTTCAAGACCATCTACATGGCCAAGAAGCCCGTGCAACTGCCCGG
CTACTACTACGTGGACACCAAGCTGGACATCACCTCCCACAACGAGGACTACACCATCGTGGAACAGTAC
GAGCGCTCCGAGGGCCGCCACCACCTGTTCCTGGGGCATGGCACCGGCAGCACCGGCAGCGGCAGCTCCG
GCACCGCCTCCTCCGAGGACAACAACATGGCCGTCATCAAAGAGTTCATGCGCTTCAAGGTGCGCATGGA
GGGCTCCATGAACGGCCACGAGTTCGAGATCGAGGGCGAGGGCGAGGGCCGCCCCTACGAGGGCACCCAG
ACCGCCAAGCTGAAGGTGACCAAGGGCGGCCCCCTGCCCTTCGCCTGGGACATCCTGTCCCCCCAGTTCA
TGTACGGCTCCAAGGCGTACGTGAAGCACCCCGCCGACATCCCCGATTACAAGAAGCTGTCCTTCCCCGA
GGGCTTCAAGTGGGAGCGCGTGATGAACTTCGAGGACGGCGGTCTGGTGACCGTGACCCAGGACTCCTCC
CTGCAGGACGGCACGCTGATCTACAAGGTGAAGATGCGCGGCACCAACTTCCCCCCCGACGGCCCCGTAA
TGCAGAAGAAGACCATGGGCTGGGAGGCCTCCACCGAGCGCCTGTACCCCCGCGACGGCGTGCTGAAGGG
CGAGATCCACCAGGCCCTGAAGCTGAAGGACGGCGGCCGCTACCTGGTGGAGTTCAAGACCATCTACATG
GCCAAGAAGCCCGTGCAACTGCCCGGCTACTACTACGTGGACACCAAGCTGGACATCACCTCCCACAACG
AGGACTACACCATCGTGGAACAGTACGAGCGCTCCGAGGGCCGCCACCACCTGTTCCTGTACGGCATGGA
CGAGCTGTACAAGTAATGAGGATCCCGGGAATTCTCGAGTAAGGTTAACCTGCAGGAGGCCTTTAATTAA
GGTGGTGCGGCCGCGCTAGCGGTCCCGGGGGATCGATCCGGCTGCTAACAAAGCCCGAAAGGAAGCTGAG
TTGGCTGCTGCCACCGCTGAGCAATAACTAGCATAACCCCTTGGGGCCTCTAAACGGGTCTTGAGGGGTT
TTTTGCTGAAAGGAGGAACTATATCCGGAAGCTTGGCACTGGCCGACCGGGGTCGAGCACTGACTCGCTG
CGCTCGGTCGTTCGGCTGCGGCGAGCGGTATCAGCTCACTCAAAGGCGGTAATACGGTTATCCACAGAAT
CAGGGGATAACGCAGGAAAGAACATGTGAGCAAAAGGCCAGCAAAAGGCCAGGAACCGTAAAAAGGCCGC
GTTGCTGGCGTTTTTCCATAGGCTCCGCCCCCCTGACGAGCATCACAAAAATCGACGCTCAAGTCAGAGG
TGGCGAAACCCGACAGGACTATAAAGATACCAGGCGTTTCCCCCTGGAAGCTCCCTCGTGCGCTCTCCTG
TTCCGACCCTGCCGCTTACCGGATACCTGTCCGCCTTTCTCCCTTCGGGAAGCGTGGCGCTTTCTCATAG
CTCACGCTGTAGGTATCTCAGTTCGGTGTAGGTCGTTCGCTCCAAGCTGGGCTGTGTGCACGAACCCCCC
GTTCAGCCCGACCGCTGCGCCTTATCCGGTAACTATCGTCTTGAGTCCAACCCGCTAAGACACGACTTAT
CGCCACTGGCAGCAGCCACTGGTAACAGGATTAGCAGAGCGAGGTATGTAGGCGGTGCTACAGAGTTCTT
GAAGTGGTGGCCTAACTACGGCTACACTAGAAGAACAGTATTTGGTATCTGCGCTCTGCTGAAGCCAGTT
ACCTTCGGAAAAAGAGTTGGTAGCTCTTGATCCGGCAAACAAACCACCGCTGGTAGCGGTGGTTTTTTTG
TTTGCAAGCAGCAGATTACGCGCAGAAAAAAAGGATCTCAAGAAGATCCTTTGATCTTTTCTACGGGGTC
TGACGCTCAGTGGAACGAAAACTCACAGATCCGGGATTTTGGTCATGAGATTATCAAAAAGGATCTTCAC
CTAGATCCTTTTAAATTAAAAATGAAGTTTTAAATCAATCTAAAGTATATATGAGTAAACTTGGTCTGAC
AGTTACCAATGCTTAATCAGTGAGGCACCTATCTCAGCGATCTGTCTATTTCGTTCATCCATAGTTGCCT
GACTCCCCGTCGTGTAGATAACTACGATACGGGAGGGCTTACCATCTGGCCCCAGTGCTGCAATGATACC
GCGAGACCCACGCTCACCGGCTCCAGATTTATCAGCAATAAACCAGCCAGCCGGAAGGGCCGAGCGCAGA
AGTGGTCCTGCAACTTTATCCGCCTCCATCCAGTCTATTAATTGTTGCCGGGAAGCTAGAGTAAGTAGTT
CGCCAGTTAATAGTTTGCGCAACGTTGTTGCCATTGCTACAGGCATCGTGGTGTCACGCTCGTCGTTTGG
TATGGCTTCATTCAGCTCCGGTTCCCAACGATCAAGGCGAGTTACATGATCCCCCATGTTGTGCAAAAAA
GCGGTTAGCTCCTTCGGTCCTCCGATCGTTGTCAGAAGTAAGTTGGCCGCAGTGTTATCACTCATGGTTA
TGGCAGCACTGCATAATTCTCTTACTGTCATGCCATCCGTAAGATGCTTTTCTGTGACTGGTGAGTACTC
AACCAAGTCATTCTGAGAATAGTGTATGCGGCGACCGAGTTGCTCTTGCCCGGCGTCAATACGGGATAAT
ACCGCGCCACATAGCAGAACTTTAAAAGTGCTCATCATTGGAAAACGTTCTTCGGGGCGAAAACTCTCAA
GGATCTTACCGCTGTTGAGATCCAGTTCGATGTAACCCACTCGTGCACCCAACTGATCTTCAGCATCTTT
TACTTTCACCAGCGTTTCTGGGTGAGCAAAAACAGGAAGGCAAAATGCCGCAAAAAAGGGAATAAGGGCG
ACACGGAAATGTTGAATACTCATACTCTTCCTTTTTCAATATTATTGAAGCATTTATCAGGGTTATTGTC
TCATGAGCGGATACATATTTGAATGTATTTAGAAAAATAAACAAATAGGGGTTCCGCGCACATTTCCCCG
AAAAGT
Features (pLannotate 1.2.2; 7 found; start..end, strand, type, name):
     26..44      +  promoter       T7 promoter: promoter for bacteriophage T7 RNA polymerase
    126..1555    +  CDS            tdTomato (fragment): tandem dimeric (pseudo-monomeric) derivative of DsRed (Shaner et al., 2004) mammalian codon-optimized
   1651..1700    +  CDS            SET1 (fragment): solubility-enhancement tag derived from T7 phage gene 10B
   1708..1755    +  terminator     T7 terminator: transcription terminator for bacteriophage T7 RNA polymerase
   1973..2561    -  rep_origin     ori: high-copy-number ColE1/pMB1/pBR322/pUC origin of replication
   2733..3593    -  CDS            AmpR: β-lactamase; bla; confers resistance to ampicillin, carbenicillin, and related antibiotics
   3594..3698    -  promoter       AmpR promoter: bla
