>Addgene plasmid #107354 | pNP1 tdTomato toehold switch | addgene full sequence | sequence record 209525 | Addgene NGS Result
GCTAGTGGTGCTAGCCCCGCGAAATTAATACGACTCACTATAGGGTAGATATTGAATGCTGCTGTTATGT
CGTTAAACAGAGGAGATAACGAATGAACAGCAGCAACCTGGCGGCAGCGCAAAAGATGGTGAGCAAGGGC
GAGGAGGTCATCAAAGAGTTCATGCGCTTCAAGGTGCGCATGGAGGGCTCCATGAACGGCCACGAGTTCG
AGATCGAGGGCGAGGGCGAGGGCCGCCCCTACGAGGGCACCCAGACCGCCAAGCTGAAGGTGACCAAGGG
CGGCCCCCTGCCCTTCGCCTGGGACATCCTGTCCCCCCAGTTCATGTACGGCTCCAAGGCGTACGTGAAG
CACCCCGCCGACATCCCCGATTACAAGAAGCTGTCCTTCCCCGAGGGCTTCAAGTGGGAGCGCGTGATGA
ACTTCGAGGACGGCGGTCTGGTGACCGTGACCCAGGACTCCTCCCTGCAGGACGGCACGCTGATCTACAA
GGTGAAGATGCGCGGCACCAACTTCCCCCCCGACGGCCCCGTAATGCAGAAGAAGACCATGGGCTGGGAG
GCCTCCACCGAGCGCCTGTACCCCCGCGACGGCGTGCTGAAGGGCGAGATCCACCAGGCCCTGAAGCTGA
AGGACGGCGGCCACTACCTGGTGGAGTTCAAGACCATCTACATGGCCAAGAAGCCCGTGCAACTGCCCGG
CTACTACTACGTGGACACCAAGCTGGACATCACCTCCCACAACGAGGACTACACCATCGTGGAACAGTAC
GAGCGCTCCGAGGGCCGCCACCACCTGTTCCTGGGGCATGGCACCGGCAGCACCGGCAGCGGCAGCTCCG
GCACCGCCTCCTCCGAGGACAACAACATGGCCGTCATCAAAGAGTTCATGCGCTTCAAGGTGCGCATGGA
GGGCTCCATGAACGGCCACGAGTTCGAGATCGAGGGCGAGGGCGAGGGCCGCCCCTACGAGGGCACCCAG
ACCGCCAAGCTGAAGGTGACCAAGGGCGGCCCCCTGCCCTTCGCCTGGGACATCCTGTCCCCCCAGTTCA
TGTACGGCTCCAAGGCGTACGTGAAGCACCCCGCCGACATCCCCGATTACAAGAAGCTGTCCTTCCCCGA
GGGCTTCAAGTGGGAGCGCGTGATGAACTTCGAGGACGGCGGTCTGGTGACCGTGACCCAGGACTCCTCC
CTGCAGGACGGCACGCTGATCTACAAGGTGAAGATGCGCGGCACCAACTTCCCCCCCGACGGCCCCGTAA
TGCAGAAGAAGACCATGGGCTGGGAGGCCTCCACCGAGCGCCTGTACCCCCGCGACGGCGTGCTGAAGGG
CGAGATCCACCAGGCCCTGAAGCTGAAGGACGGCGGCCACTACCTGGTGGAGTTCAAGACCATCTACATG
GCCAAGAAGCCCGTGCAACTGCCCGGCTACTACTACGTGGACACCAAGCTGGACATCACCTCCCACAACG
AGGACTACACCATCGTGGAACAGTACGAGCGCTCCGAGGGCCGCCACCACCTGTTCCTGTACGGCATGGA
CGAGCTGTACAAGTAATGAGGATCCCGGGAATTCTCGAGTAAGGTTAACCTGCAGGAGGCCTTTAATTAA
GGTGGTGCGGCCGCGCTAGCGGTCCCGGGGGATCGATCCGGCTGCTAACAAAGCCCGAAAGGAAGCTGAG
TTGGCTGCTGCCACCGCTGAGCAATAACTAGCATAACCCCTTGGGGCCTCTAAACGGGTCTTGAGGGGTT
TTTTGCTGAAAGGAGGAACTATATCCGGAAGCTTGGCACTGGCCGACCGGGGTCGAGCACTGACTCGCTG
CGCTCGGTCGTTCGGCTGCGGCGAGCGGTATCAGCTCACTCAAAGGCGGTAATACGGTTATCCACAGAAT
CAGGGGATAACGCAGGAAAGAACATGTGAGCAAAAGGCCAGCAAAAGGCCAGGAACCGTAAAAAGGCCGC
GTTGCTGGCGTTTTTCCATAGGCTCCGCCCCCCTGACGAGCATCACAAAAATCGACGCTCAAGTCAGAGG
TGGCGAAACCCGACAGGACTATAAAGATACCAGGCGTTTCCCCCTGGAAGCTCCCTCGTGCGCTCTCCTG
TTCCGACCCTGCCGCTTACCGGATACCTGTCCGCCTTTCTCCCTTCGGGAAGCGTGGCGCTTTCTCATAG
CTCACGCTGTAGGTATCTCAGTTCGGTGTAGGTCGTTCGCTCCAAGCTGGGCTGTGTGCACGAACCCCCC
GTTCAGCCCGACCGCTGCGCCTTATCCGGTAACTATCGTCTTGAGTCCAACCCGCTAAGACACGACTTAT
CGCCACTGGCAGCAGCCACTGGTAACAGGATTAGCAGAGCGAGGTATGTAGGCGGTGCTACAGAGTTCTT
GAAGTGGTGGCCTAACTACGGCTACACTAGAAGAACAGTATTTGGTATCTGCGCTCTGCTGAAGCCAGTT
ACCTTCGGAAAAAGAGTTGGTAGCTCTTGATCCGGCAAACAAACCACCGCTGGTAGCGGTGGTTTTTTTG
TTTGCAAGCAGCAGATTACGCGCAGAAAAAAAGGATCTCAAGAAGATCCTTTGATCTTTTCTACGGGGTC
TGACGCTCAGTGGAACGAAAACTCACAGATCCGGGATTTTGGTCATGAGATTATCAAAAAGGATCTTCAC
CTAGATCCTTTTAAATTAAAAATGAAGTTTTAAATCAATCTAAAGTATATATGAGTAAACTTGGTCTGAC
AGTTACCAATGCTTAATCAGTGAGGCACCTATCTCAGCGATCTGTCTATTTCGTTCATCCATAGTTGCCT
GACTCCCCGTCGTGTAGATAACTACGATACGGGAGGGCTTACCATCTGGCCCCAGTGCTGCAATGATACC
GCGAGACCCACGCTCACCGGCTCCAGATTTATCAGCAATAAACCAGCCAGCCGGAAGGGCCGAGCGCAGA
AGTGGTCCTGCAACTTTATCCGCCTCCATCCAGTCTATTAATTGTTGCCGGGAAGCTAGAGTAAGTAGTT
CGCCAGTTAATAGTTTGCGCAACGTTGTTGCCATTGCTACAGGCATCGTGGTGTCACGCTCGTCGTTTGG
TATGGCTTCATTCAGCTCCGGTTCCCAACGATCAAGGCGAGTTACATGATCCCCCATGTTGTGCAAAAAA
GCGGTTAGCTCCTTCGGTCCTCCGATCGTTGTCAGAAGTAAGTTGGCCGCAGTGTTATCACTCATGGTTA
TGGCAGCACTGCATAATTCTCTTACTGTCATGCCATCCGTAAGATGCTTTTCTGTGACTGGTGAGTACTC
AACCAAGTCATTCTGAGAATAGTGTATGCGGCGACCGAGTTGCTCTTGCCCGGCGTCAATACGGGATAAT
ACCGCGCCACATAGCAGAACTTTAAAAGTGCTCATCATTGGAAAACGTTCTTCGGGGCGAAAACTCTCAA
GGATCTTACCGCTGTTGAGATCCAGTTCGATGTAACCCACTCGTGCACCCAACTGATCTTCAGCATCTTT
TACTTTCACCAGCGTTTCTGGGTGAGCAAAAACAGGAAGGCAAAATGCCGCAAAAAAGGGAATAAGGGCG
ACACGGAAATGTTGAATACTCATACTCTTCCTTTTTCAATATTATTGAAGCATTTATCAGGGTTATTGTC
TCATGAGCGGATACATATTTGAATGTATTTAGAAAAATAAACAAATAGGGGTTCCGCGCACATTTCCCCG
AAAAGT
Features (pLannotate 1.2.2; 7 found; start..end, strand, type, name):
     26..44      +  promoter       T7 promoter: promoter for bacteriophage T7 RNA polymerase
    126..1553    +  CDS            tdTomato: tdTomato is a basic (constitutively fluorescent) orange fluorescent protein published in 2004, derived from Discosoma sp.. It is reported to be a somewhat slowly-maturing tandem dimer with low acid sensitivity.
   1651..1700    +  CDS            SET1 (fragment): solubility-enhancement tag derived from T7 phage gene 10B
   1708..1755    +  terminator     T7 terminator: transcription terminator for bacteriophage T7 RNA polymerase
   1973..2561    -  rep_origin     ori: high-copy-number ColE1/pMB1/pBR322/pUC origin of replication
   2733..3593    -  CDS            AmpR: β-lactamase; bla; confers resistance to ampicillin, carbenicillin, and related antibiotics
   3594..3698    -  promoter       AmpR promoter: bla
