[The description below was written by a language model from this plasmid's Addgene catalogue record and pLannotate feature annotations shown in this document.]
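Description:
pNP1 tdTomato toehold switch is a 3,716 bp bacterial expression plasmid built on the small pNP1 cloning backbone (about 2.2 kb). It is propagated in E. coli at high copy from a ColE1/pUC-type origin and selected with ampicillin through a β-lactamase gene driven by its native bla promoter. The 1.5 kb insert, assembled by Gibson cloning, comprises "toehold switch 5" fused upstream of the tdTomato coding sequence. It sits between a T7 promoter and a T7 terminator, so transcription depends on a supply of T7 RNA polymerase.

The feature tables for the depositor and sequencing-verified records agree. Both place the T7 promoter roughly 80 nt upstream of the tdTomato open reading frame. The toehold switch itself is not annotated, but this unannotated gap is presumably where it lies. A toehold switch is a designed RNA hairpin in the 5′ leader that sequesters the ribosome binding site and start codon, keeping translation off. When a complementary trigger RNA binds the single-stranded toehold, it unwinds the hairpin, exposes the translation signals and allows protein synthesis. Here the output is tdTomato, a tandem-dimer orange-red fluorescent protein derived from Discosoma DsRed, and it is produced only when the matching pNP1 tdTomato trigger plasmid is co-expressed. A short fragment annotated as a T7 gene 10-derived solubility tag lies downstream of the reporter, just before the terminator. It is probably residual T7 vector sequence rather than a functional tag.

The construct comes from a modular synthetic biology education kit, where it serves as a visible demonstration of RNA-based, programmable gene regulation.
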