Addgene plasmid #107354: pNP1 tdTomato toehold switch
Purpose: Expresses tdTomato (a DsRed derivative) in Ecoli off a T7 promoter when pNP1 tdTomato trigger is co-expressed
Depositing lab: James Collins. Depositing organization: Massachusetts Institute of Technology. Publication: BioBits Explorer: A modular synthetic biology education kit. Huang A, Nguyen PQ, Stark JC, Takahashi MK, Donghia N, Ferrante T, Dy AJ, Hsu KJ, Dubner RS, Pardee K, Jewett MC, Collins JJ. Sci Adv. 2018 Aug 1;4(8):eaat5105. doi: 10.1126/sciadv.aat5105. eCollection 2018 Aug. PubMed 30083608.
Backbone
  Vector backbone: pNP1
  Backbone manufacturer: New England Biolabs (cloning vector)
  Backbone size w/o insert (bp): 2204
  Total vector size (bp): 3716
  Vector type: Bacterial Expression
Growth in bacteria
  Bacterial resistance: Ampicillin, 100 μg/mL
  Growth temperature: 37°C
  Growth strain: DH5alpha
  Copy number: High Copy
Gene/Insert
  Gene/Insert name: toehold switch 5 + tdTomato
  Insert size (bp): 1512
  Promoter: T7
  Cloning method: Gibson Cloning
  Sequencing primers: 5′ CCCGCGAAATTAATACGACTCACTATAGG; 3′ AGTGCCAAGCTTCCGGATATAGTTC
Resource information
  A portion of this plasmid was derived from a plasmid made by: tdTomato - Michael Davidson and Roger Tsien (Addgene construct 54856) toehold switch - Green, A.A., Silver, P.A., Collins, J.J., and Yin, P. (2014). Toehold switches: de-novo-designed regulators of gene expression. Cell 159, 925–939.
Terms and licenses: Academic/Nonprofit Terms; Industry Terms: Not Available to Industry
How to cite: pNP1 tdTomato toehold switch was a gift from James Collins (Addgene plasmid # 107354 ; http://n2t.net/addgene:107354 ; RRID:Addgene_107354)
